>Addgene plasmid #155216 | pCDNA3.1-Muc2D3 Sequencing Result | analyzer sequence | sequence record 310430
GACATTGATTATTGACTAGTTATTAATAGTAATCAATTACGGGGTCATTAGTTCATAGCCCATATATGGA
GTTCCGCGTTACATAACTTACGGTAAATGGCCCGCCTGGCTGACCGCCCAACGACCCCCGCCCATTGACG
TCAATAATGACGTATGTTCCCATAGTAACGCCAATAGGGACTTTCCATTGACGTCAATGGGTGGAGTATT
TACGGTAAACTGCCCACTTGGCAGTACATCAAGTGTATCATATGCCAAGTACGCCCCCTATTGACGTCAA
TGACGGTAAATGGCCCGCCTGGCATTATGCCCAGTACATGACCTTATGGGACTTTCCTACTTGGCAGTAC
ATCTACGTATTAGTCATCGCTATTACCATGGTGATGCGGTTTTGGCAGTACATCAATGGGCGTGGATAGC
GGTTTGACTCACGGGGATTTCCAAGTCTCCACCCCATTGACGTCAATGGGAGTTTGTTTTGGCACCAAAA
TCAACGGGACTTTCCAAAATGTCGTAACAACTCCGCCCCATTGACGCAAATGGGCGGTAGGCGTGTACGG
TGGGAGGTCTATATAAGCAGAGCTCTCTGGCTAACTAGAGAACCCACTGCTTACTGGCTTATCGAAATTA
ATACGACTCACTATAGGGAGACCCAAGCTGGCTAGCGTTTAAACTTAAGCTTGGTACCGAGCTCGGATCC
ATGAGGAGGTGCAACAGCGGCTCCGGGCCGCCGCCGTCGCTGCTGCTGCTGCTGCTGTGGCTGCTCGCGG
TTCCCGGCGCTAACGCGGCCCCGGGCACCTGCTCCATTTACGGGAGTGGCCACTACATCACCTTTGATGG
GAAGTACTACGACTTTGACGGACACTGCTCCTACGTGGCTGTTCAGGACTACTGCGGCCAGAACTCCTCA
CTGGGCTCATTCAGCATCATCACCGAGAACGTCCCCTGTGGCACTACGGGCGTCACCTGCTCCAAGGCCA
TTAAGATCTTCATGGGGAGGACGGAGCTGAAGTTGGAAGACAAGCACCGTGTGGTGATCCAGCGTGATGA
GGGTCACCACGTGGCCTACACCACGCGGGAGGTGGGCCAGTACCTGGTGGTGGAGTCCAGCACGGGCATC
ATCGTCATCTGGGACAAGAGGACCACCGTGTTCATCAAGCTGGCTCCCTCCTACAAGGGCACCGTGTGTG
GCCTGTGTGGGAACTTTGACCACCGCTCCAACAACGACTTCACCACGCGGGACCACATGGTGGTGAGCAG
CGAGCTGGACTTCGGGAACAGCTGGAAGGAGGCCCCCACCTGCCCAGATGTGAGCACCAACCCCGAGCCC
TGCAGCCTGAACCCGCACCGCCGCTCCTGGGCCGAGAAGCAGTGCAGCATCCTCAAAAGCAGCGTGTTCA
GCATCTGCCACAGCAAGGTGGACCCCAAGCCCTTCTACGAGGCCTGTGTGCACGACTCGTGCTCCTGTGA
CACGGGTGGGGACTGTGAGTGCTTCTGCTCTGCCGTGGCCTCCTACGCCCAGGAGTGTACCAAAGAGGGG
GCCTGCGTGTTCTGGAGGACGCCGGACCTGTGCCCCATATTCTGCGACTACTACAACCCTCCGCATGAGT
GTGAGTGGCACTATGAGCCATGTGGGAACCGGAGCTTCGAGACCTGCAGGACCATCAACGGCATCCACTC
CAACATCTCCGTGTCCTACCTGGAGGGCTGCTACCCCCGGTGCCCCAAGGACAGGCCCATCTATGAGGAG
GATCTGAAGAAGTGTGTCACTGCAGACAAGTGTGGCTGCTATGTCGAGGACACCCACTACCCACCTGGAG
CATCGGTTCCCACCGAGGAGACCTGCAAGTCCTGCGTGTGTACCAACTCCTCCCAAGTCGTCTGCAGGCC
GGAGGAAGGAAAGATTCTTAACCAGACCCAGGATGGCGCCTTCTGCTACTGGGAGATCTGTGGCCCCAAC
GGGACGGTGGAGAAGCACTTCAACATCTGTTCCATTACGCACCATCATCACCATCATTGAGAATTCTGCA
GATATCCAGCACAGTGGCGGCCGCTCGAGTCTAGAGGGCCCGTTTAAACCCGCTGATCAGCCTCGACTGT
GCCTTCTAGTTGCCAGCCATCTGTTGTTTGCCCCTCCCCCGTGCCTTCCTTGACCCTGGAAGGTGCCACT
CCCACTGTCCTTTCCTAATAAAATGAGGAAATTGCATCGCATTGTCTGAGTAGGTGTCATTCTATTCTGG
GGGGTGGGGTGGGGCAGGACAGCAAGGGGGAGGATTGGGAAGACAATAGCAGGCATGCTGGGGATGCGGT
GGGCTCTATGGCTTCTGAGGCGGAAAGAACCAGCTGGGGCTCTAGGGGGTATCCCC
[124 nt withheld, positions 2367-2490]
C
[91 nt withheld, positions 2492-2582]
A
[49 nt withheld, positions 2584-2632]
CCTTTGACGTTGGAGTCCACGTTCTTT
[37 nt withheld, positions 2660-2696]
ACCCTATCTCGGTCTATTCTTTTGATTTATAAGGGATTTTGCCGATTTCGGCCTATTGGTTAAAAAATGA
GCTGATTTAACAAAAATTTAACGCGAATTAATTCTGTGGAATGTGTGTCAGTTAGGGTGTGGAAAGTCCC
CAGGCTCCCCAGCAGGCAGAAGTATGCAAAGCATGCATCTCAATTAGTCAGCAACCAGGTGTGGAAAGTC
CCCAGGCTCCCCAGCAGGCAGAAGTATGCAAAGCATGCATCTCAATTAGTCAGCAACCATAGTCCCGCCC
CTAACTCCGCCCATCCCGCCCCTAACTCCGCCCAGTTCCGCCCATTCTCCGCCCCATGGCTGACTAATTT
TTTTTATTTATGCAGAGGCCGAGGCCGCCTCTGCCTCTGAGCTATTCCAGAAGTAGTGAGGAGGCTTTTT
TGGAGGCCTAGGCTTTTGCAAAAAGCTCCCGGGAGCTTGTATATCCATTTTCGGATCTGATCAAGAGACA
GGATGAGGATCGTTTCGCATGATTGAACAAGATGGATTGCACGCAGGTTCTCCGGCCGCTTGGGTGGAGA
GGCTATTCGGCTATGACTGGGCACAACAGACAATCGGCTGCTCTGATGCCGCCGTGTTCCGGCTGTCAGC
GCAGGGGCGCCCGGTTCTTTTTGTCAAGACCGACCTGTCCGGTGCCCTGAATGAACTGCAGGACGAGGCA
GCGCGGCTATCGTGGCTGGCCACGACGGGCGTTCCTTGCGCAGCTGTGCTCGACGTTGTCACTGAAGCGG
GAAGGGACTGGCTGCTATTGGGCGAAGTGCCGGGGCAGGATCTCCTGTCATCTCACCTTGCTCCTGCCGA
GAAAGTATCCATCATGGCTGATGCAATGCGGCGGCTGCATACGCTTGATCCGGCTACCTGCCCATTCGAC
CACCAAGCGAAACATCGCATCGAGCGAGCACGTACTCGGATGGAAGCCGGTCTTGTCGATCAGGATGATC
TGGACGAAGAGCATCAGGGGCTCGCGCCAGCCGAACTGTTCGCCAGGCTCAAGGCGCGCATGCCCGACGG
CGAGGATCTCGTCGTGACCCATGGCGATGCCTGCTTGCCGAATATCATGGTGGAAAATGGCCGCTTTTCT
GGATTCATCGACTGTGGCCGGCTGGGTGTGGCGGACCGCTATCAGGACATAGCGTTGGCTACCCGTGATA
TTGCTGAAGAGCTTGGCGGCGAATGGGCTGACCGCTTCCTCGTGCTTTACGGTATCGCCGCTCCCGATTC
GCAGCGCATCGCCTTCTATCGCCTTCTTGACGAGTTCTTCTGAGCGGGACTCTGGGGTTCGAAATGACCG
ACCAAGCGACGCCCAACCTGCCATCACGAGATTTCGATTCCACCGCCGCCTTCTATGAAAGGTTGGGCTT
CGGAATCGTTTTCCGGGACGCCGGCTGGATGATCCTCCAGCGCGGGGATCTCATGCTGGAGTTCTTCGCC
CACCCCAACTTGTTTATTGCAGCTTATAATGGTTACAAATAAAGCAATAGCATCACAAATTTCACAAATA
AAGCATTTTTTTCACTGCATTCTAGTTGTGGTTTGTCCAAACTCATCAATGTATCTTATCATGTCTGTAT
ACCGTCGACCTCTAGCTAGAGCTTGGCGTAATCATGGTCATAGCTGTTTCCTGTGTGAAATTGTTATCCG
CTCACAATTCCACACAACATACGAGCCGGAAGCATAAAGTGTAAAGCCTGGGGTGCCTAATGAGTGAGCT
AACTCACATTAATTGCGTTGCGCTCACTGCCCGCTTTCCAGTCGGGAAACCTGTCGTGCCAGCTGCATTA
ATGAATCGGCCAACGCGCGGGGAGAGGCGGTTTGCGTATTGGGCGCTCTTCCGCTTCCTCGCTCACTGAC
TCGCTGCGCTCGGTCGTTCGGCTGCGGCGAGCGGTATCAGCTCACTCAAAGGCGGTAATACGGTTATCCA
CAGAATCAGGGGATAACGCAGGAAAGAACATGTGAGCAAAAGGCCAGCAAAAGGCCAGGAACCGTAAAAA
GGCCGCGTTGCTGGCGTTTTTCCATAGGCTCCGCCCCCCTGACGAGCATCACAAAAATCGACGCTCAAGT
CAGAGGTGGCGAAACCCGACAGGACTATAAAGATACCAGGCGTTTCCCCCTGGAAGCTCCCTCGTGCGCT
CTCCTGTTCCGACCCTGCCGCTTACCGGATACCTGTCCGCCTTTCTCCCTTCGGGAAGCGTGGCGCTTTC
TCATAGCTCACGCTGTAGGTATCTCAGTTCGGTGTAGGTCGTTCGCTCCAAGCTGGGCTGTGTGCACGAA
CCCCCCGTTCAGCCCGACCGCTGCGCCTTATCCGGTAACTATCGTCTTGAGTCCAACCCGGTAAGACACG
ACTTATCGCCACTGGCAGCAGCCACTGGTAACAGGATTAGCAGAGCGAGGTATGTAGGCGGTGCTACAGA
GTTCTTGAAGTGGTGGCCTAACTACGGCTACACTAGAAGAACAGTATTTGGTATCTGCGCTCTGCTGAAG
CCAGTTACCTTCGGAAAAAGAGTTGGTAGCTCTTGATCCGGCAAACAAACCACCGCTGGTAGCGGTGGTT
TTTTTGTTTGCAAGCAGCAGATTACGCGCAGAAAAAAAGGATCTCAAGAAGATCCTTTGATCTTTTCTAC
GGGGTCTGACGCTCAGTGGAACGAAAACTCACGTTAAGGGATTTTGGTCATGAGATTATCAAAAAGGATC
TTCACCTAGATCCTTTTAAATTAAAAATGAAGTTTTAAATCAATCTAAAGTATATATGAGTAAACTTGGT
CTGACAGTTACCAATGCTTAATCAGTGAGGCACCTATCTCAGCGATCTGTCTATTTCGTTCATCCATAGT
TGCCTGACTCCCCGTCGTGTAGATAACTACGATACGGGAGGGCTTACCATCTGGCCCCAGTGCTGCAATG
ATACCGCGAGACCCACGCTCACCGGCTCCAGATTTATCAGCAATAAACCAGCCAGCCGGAAGGGCCGAGC
GCAGAAGTGGTCCTGCAACTTTATCCGCCTCCATCCAGTCTATTAATTGTTGCCGGGAAGCTAGAGTAAG
TAGTTCGCCAGTTAATAGTTTGCGCAACGTTGTTGCCATTGCTACAGGCATCGTGGTGTCACGCTCGTCG
TTTGGTATGGCTTCATTCAGCTCCGGTTCCCAACGATCAAGGCGAGTTACATGATCCCCCATGTTGTGCA
AAAAAGCGGTTAGCTCCTTCGGTCCTCCGATCGTTGTCAGAAGTAAGTTGGCCGCAGTGTTATCACTCAT
GGTTATGGCAGCACTGCATAATTCTCTTACTGTCATGCCATCCGTAAGATGCTTTTCTGTGACTGGTGAG
TACTCAACCAAGTCATTCTGAGAATAGTGTATGCGGCGACCGAGTTGCTCTTGCCCGGCGTCAATACGGG
ATAATACCGCGCCACATAGCAGAACTTTAAAAGTGCTCATCATTGGAAAACGTTCTTCGGGGCGAAAACT
CTCAAGGATCTTACCGCTGTTGAGATCCAGTTCGATGTAACCCACTCGTGCACCCAACTGATCTTCAGCA
TCTTTTACTTTCACCAGCGTTTCTGGGTGAGCAAAAACAGGAAGGCAAAATGCCGCAAAAAAGGGAATAA
GGGCGACACGGAAATGTTGAATACTCATACTCTTCCTTTTTCAATATTATTGAAGCATTTATCAGGGTTA
TTGTCTCATGAGCGGATACATATTTGAATGTATTTAGAAAAATAAACAAATAGGGGTTCCGCGCACATTT
CCCCGAAAAGTGCCACCTGACGTCGACGGATCGGGAGATCTCCCGATCCCCTATGGTGCACTCTCAGTAC
AATCTGCTCTGATGCCGCATAGTTAAGCCAGTATCTGCTCCCTGCTTGTGTGTTGGAGGTCGCTGAGTAG
TGCGCGAGCAAAATTTAAGCTACAACAAGGCAAGGCTTGACCGACAATTGCATGAAGAATCTGCTTAGGG
TTAGGCGTTTTGCGCTGCTTCGCGATGTACGGGCCAGATATACGCGTT
Features (pLannotate 1.2.2; 21 found; start..end, strand, type, name):
      1..380     +  enhancer       CMV enhancer: human cytomegalovirus immediate early enhancer
    381..584     +  promoter       CMV promoter: human cytomegalovirus (CMV) immediate early promoter
    580..613     +  LTR            5' LTR (truncated) (fragment): truncated 5' long terminal repeat (LTR) from HIV-1
    629..647     +  promoter       T7 promoter: promoter for bacteriophage T7 RNA polymerase
    701..793     +  CDS            QSOX1 (fragment): QSOX1_HUMAN - Also known as QSCN6 From Homo sapiens (Human).
    797..1990    +  CDS            Muc2 (fragment): MUC2_RAT - Experimental evidence at protein level: Swiss-Prot protein existence level 1. Coats the epithelia of the intestines, airways, and other mucus membrane-containing organs. Thought to provide a protective, lubricating barrier against particles and infectious agents at mucosal surfaces. Major constituent of both the inner and outer mucus layers of the colon and may play a role in excluding bacteria from the inner mucus layer (By similarity). From Rattus norvegicus (Rat).
   2097..2321    +  polyA_signal   bGH poly(A) signal: bovine growth hormone polyadenylation signal
   2325..2346    +  promoter       SV40 promoter (fragment): SV40 enhancer and early promoter
   2367..2795    +  rep_origin     f1 ori (sequence partly withheld): f1 bacteriophage origin of replication; arrow indicates direction of (+) strand synthesis
   2809..3138    +  promoter       SV40 promoter: SV40 enhancer and early promoter
   3205..3996    +  CDS            neo: KKA2_KLEPN - Also known as kan, nptII. Experimental evidence at protein level: Swiss-Prot protein existence level 1. Resistance to kanamycin, neomycin, paromomycin, ribostamycin, butirosin and gentamicin B. From Klebsiella pneumoniae.
   4020..4178    +  CDS            ble (fragment): BLE_KLEPN - Experimental evidence at protein level: Swiss-Prot protein existence level 1. Binding protein with a strong affinity to the bleomycin family of antibiotics. Binds to CL990; an antimitotic-antibiotic compound. From Klebsiella pneumoniae.
   4173..4294    +  polyA_signal   SV40 poly(A) signal: SV40 polyadenylation signal
   4367..4383    -  protein_bind   lac operator: The lac repressor binds to the lac operator to inhibit transcription in E. coli. This inhibition can be relieved by adding lactose or isopropyl-β-D-thiogalactopyranoside (IPTG). lac repressor encoded by lacI
   4391..4421    -  promoter       lac promoter: promoter for the E. coli lac operon
   4436..4457    -  protein_bind   CAP binding site: CAP binding activates transcription in the presence of cAMP. E. coli catabolite activator protein
   4470..4562    -  CDS            lacI (fragment): lac repressor; lacI; The lac repressor binds to the lac operator to inhibit transcription in E. coli. This inhibition can be relieved by adding lactose or isopropyl-β-D-thiogalactopyranoside (IPTG).
   4745..5333    -  rep_origin     ori: high-copy-number ColE1/pMB1/pBR322/pUC origin of replication
   5504..6364    -  CDS            AmpR: β-lactamase; bla; confers resistance to ampicillin, carbenicillin, and related antibiotics
   6365..6469    -  promoter       AmpR promoter: bla
   6528..6580    -  misc_feature   bom (fragment): basis of mobility region from pBR322
