[The description below was written by a language model from this plasmid's Addgene catalogue record and pLannotate feature annotations shown in this document.]
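Description:
pCDNA3.1-Muc2D3 is a mammalian expression plasmid built on the pcDNA3.1 backbone that produces a fragment of the human gel-forming mucin MUC2, residues 858-1259, corresponding to the D3 region, with a C-terminal 6xHis tag. It is propagated in E. coli as a high-copy plasmid through its ColE1/pUC-type origin and selected with ampicillin via the β-lactamase gene. An f1 origin is also present. For selection in mammalian cells the backbone carries a neomycin phosphotransferase gene driven by the SV40 enhancer/early promoter and terminated by the SV40 poly(A) signal.

In the annotated 6.7 kb sequence, the CMV immediate early enhancer and promoter drive the insert, with a T7 promoter lying just upstream of the coding region and the bovine growth hormone polyadenylation signal downstream. The open reading frame begins with a short segment matching human QSOX1, followed immediately by roughly 1.2 kb of Muc2 coding sequence. The annotation tool matched this to the rat Muc2 protein entry, but the catalogue record specifies the human gene, so this most likely reflects a homology hit rather than the true source. The role of the QSOX1-derived leader is not stated in the record; its position at the N-terminus would be consistent with a secretion signal peptide, but this is an inference. The His tag was not separately annotated. A few small fragment hits (HIV-1 LTR, ble, lacI) appear to be incidental backbone matches.

The associated work concerns the assembly mechanism of mucin and von Willebrand factor polymers, so the construct is suited to producing the His-tagged MUC2 D3 fragment in mammalian cells for purification and structural or biochemical study.
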