Addgene plasmid #155216: pCDNA3.1-Muc2D3
Purpose: Expresses human Muc2 residues 858-1259
Depositing lab: Deborah Fass. Depositing organization: Weizmann Institute of Science. Publication: Assembly Mechanism of Mucin and von Willebrand Factor Polymers. Javitt G, Khmelnitsky L, Albert L, Bigman LS, Elad N, Morgenstern D, Ilani T, Levy Y, Diskin R, Fass D. Cell. 2020 Oct 29;183(3):717-729.e16. doi: 10.1016/j.cell.2020.09.021. Epub 2020 Oct 7. PubMed 33031746.
Backbone
  Vector backbone: pcDNA3.1
  Vector type: Mammalian Expression
Growth in bacteria
  Bacterial resistance: Ampicillin, 100 μg/mL
  Growth temperature: 37°C
  Growth strain: DH5alpha ; XL1
  Copy number: High Copy
Gene/Insert
  Gene/Insert name: Muc2 D3
  Species: H. sapiens (human)
  GenBank ID: NM_002457.4
  Entrez Gene: MUC2 (a.k.a. MLP, MUC-2, SMUC)
  Tag / fusion protein: 6xHistadine (C terminal on insert)
Terms and licenses: Academic/Nonprofit Terms; Industry Terms: Not Available to Industry
How to cite: pCDNA3.1-Muc2D3 was a gift from Deborah Fass (Addgene plasmid # 155216 ; http://n2t.net/addgene:155216 ; RRID:Addgene_155216)
